Addgene plasmid #121770: KZ001: pMVP (L3-L2) P2A-eYFP + polyA
Purpose: pMVP L3-L2 entry plasmid, contains eYFP-P2A + polyA for 3- or 4-component MultiSite Gateway Pro assembly. Allows expression of C-term eYFP linked by P2A to gene of interest.
Depositing lab: Christopher Newgard. Depositing organization: Duke University. Publication: Creation of versatile cloning platforms for transgene expression and dCas9-based epigenome editing. Haldeman JM, Conway AE, Arlotto ME, Slentz DH, Muoio DM, Becker TC, Newgard CB. Nucleic Acids Res. 2018 Dec 27. pii: 5264291. doi: 10.1093/nar/gky1286. PubMed 30590691.
Backbone
  Vector backbone: pDONR221 P3-P2
  Backbone manufacturer: Invitrogen
  Backbone size w/o insert (bp): 2555
  Vector type: Synthetic Biology ; pMVP Gateway Entry Plasmid
Growth in bacteria
  Bacterial resistance: Kanamycin, 50 μg/mL
  Growth temperature: 37°C
  Growth strain: DH5alpha
  Copy number: High Copy
Gene/Insert
  Gene/Insert name: P2A-eYFP + polyA
  Species: Synthetic
  Insert size (bp): 1053
  Cloning method: Gateway Cloning
  Sequencing primers: 5′ M13F; 3′ M13R
Terms and licenses: Academic/Nonprofit Terms; Industry Terms: Not Available to Industry
How to cite: KZ001: pMVP (L3-L2) P2A-eYFP + polyA was a gift from Christopher Newgard (Addgene plasmid # 121770 ; http://n2t.net/addgene:121770 ; RRID:Addgene_121770)
