[The description below was written by a language model from this plasmid's Addgene catalogue record and pLannotate feature annotations shown in this document.]
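Description:
KZ001: pMVP (L3-L2) P2A-eYFP + polyA is a Gateway entry plasmid from the pMVP modular cloning platform, built on the Invitrogen pDONR221 P3-P2 backbone. It is a small (about 3.6 kb) bacterial cloning vector maintained in E. coli through a high-copy ColE1/pUC-type origin and selected with kanamycin via the KanR aminoglycoside phosphotransferase gene. Standard donor-vector remnants are also annotated, including rrnB T1 and T2 terminators upstream of the recombination cassette, which insulate it from read-through transcription, short lacI and lacZα fragments, and a T7 promoter next to attL2. M13 primer sites flank the insert for sequencing.

The roughly 1 kb synthetic payload sits between attL3 and attL2 sites and consists of a P2A self-cleaving peptide sequence followed by mammalian codon-optimized EYFP and a bovine growth hormone polyadenylation signal. The P2A element is named in the catalogue entry but is not separately annotated in the feature table; it presumably lies in the interval between attL3 and the EYFP coding sequence. The module carries no promoter of its own, since it is designed as the final (3′) component in a 3- or 4-fragment MultiSite Gateway Pro LR assembly. There it is recombined in order with entry clones supplying a promoter and a gene of interest into a destination vector. In the assembled construct, the gene of interest is read in frame into P2A-eYFP, so ribosomal skipping yields the protein of interest and free eYFP from one transcript, which the bGH signal terminates. This gives a fluorescent reporter of transgene expression without a bulky fusion to the target protein.
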