Features (pLannotate 1.2.2; 11 found; start..end, strand, type, name):
    121..213     +  CDS            lacI (fragment): lac repressor; lacI; The lac repressor binds to the lac operator to inhibit transcription in E. coli. This inhibition can be relieved by adding lactose or isopropyl-β-D-thiogalactopyranoside (IPTG).
    268..295     -  terminator     rrnB T2 terminator: transcription terminator T2 from the E. coli rrnB gene
    427..470     +  terminator     rrnB T1 terminator: Escherichia coli rrnB; transcription terminator T1 from the E. coli rrnB gene
    517..553     -  CDS            lacZα (fragment): LacZα fragment of β-galactosidase; lacZ fragment
    570..665     +  protein_bind   attL3: mutant version of attL; recombination site for the Gateway® LR reaction LR Clonase™
    743..1462    +  CDS            EYFP: enhanced YFP mammalian codon-optimized
   1504..1615    +  polyA_signal   bGH poly(A) signal: bovine growth hormone polyadenylation signal
   1720..1819    -  protein_bind   attL2: mutant version of attL; recombination site for the Gateway® LR reaction LR Clonase™
   1850..1868    -  promoter       T7 promoter: promoter for bacteriophage T7 RNA polymerase
   2002..2811    +  CDS            KanR: aminoglycoside phosphotransferase; aph(3')-Ia; confers resistance to kanamycin in bacteria or G418 (Geneticin®) in eukaryotes
   2958..3546    +  rep_origin     ori: high-copy-number ColE1/pMB1/pBR322/pUC origin of replication
>Addgene plasmid #121770 | KZ001: pMVP (L3-L2) P2A-eYFP + polyA | addgene full sequence | sequence record 237265 | Addgene NGS Result
CTTTCCTGCGTTATCCCCTGATTCTGTGGATAACCGTATTACCGCCTTTGAGTGAGCTGATACCGCTCGC
CGCAGCCGAACGACCGAGCGCAGCGAGTCAGTGAGCGAGGAAGCGGAAGAGCGCCCAATACGCAAACCGC
CTCTCCCCGCGCGTTGGCCGATTCATTAATGCAGCTGGCACGACAGGTTTCCCGACTGGAAAGCGGGCAG
TGAGCGCAACGCAATTAATACGCGTACCGCTAGCCAGGAAGAGTTTGTAGAAACGCAAAAAGGCCATCCG
TCAGGATGGCCTTCTGCTTAGTTTGATGCCTGGCAGTTTATGGCGGGCGTCCTGCCCGCCACCCTCCGGG
CCGTTGCTTCACAACGTTCAAATCCGCTCCCGGCGGATTTGTCCTACTCAGGAGAGCGTTCACCGACAAA
CAACAGATAAAACGAAAGGCCCAGTCTTCCGACTGAGCCTTTCGTTTTATTTGATGCCTGGCAGTTCCCT
ACTCTCGCGTTAACGCTAGCATGGATGTTTTCCCAGTCACGACGTTGTAAAACGACGGCCAGTCTTAAGC
TCGGGCCCCAAATAATGATTTTATTTTGACTGATAGTGACCTGTTCGTTGCAACAAATTGATGAGCAATG
CTTTTTTATAATGCCAACTTTGTATAATAAAGTTGGTGGCGGATCCGGAGCTACTAATTTCTCTCTGTTA
AAGCAGGCAGGAGATGTGGAGGAGAATCCAGGTCCTAAGGGAATGGTGAGCAAGGGCGAGGAGCTGTTCA
CCGGGGTGGTGCCCATCCTGGTCGAGCTGGACGGCGACGTAAACGGCCACAAGTTCAGCGTGTCCGGCGA
GGGCGAGGGCGATGCCACCTACGGCAAGCTGACCCTGAAGTTCATCTGCACCACCGGCAAGCTGCCCGTG
CCCTGGCCCACCCTCGTGACCACCTTCGGCTACGGCCTGCAGTGCTTCGCCCGCTACCCCGACCACATGA
AGCAGCACGACTTCTTCAAGTCCGCCATGCCCGAAGGCTACGTCCAGGAGCGCACCATCTTCTTCAAGGA
CGACGGCAACTACAAGACCCGCGCCGAGGTGAAGTTCGAGGGCGACACCCTGGTGAACCGCATCGAGCTG
AAGGGCATCGACTTCAAGGAGGACGGCAACATCCTGGGGCACAAGCTGGAGTACAACTACAACAGCCACA
ACGTCTATATCATGGCCGACAAGCAGAAGAACGGCATCAAGGTGAACTTCAAGATCCGCCACAACATCGA
GGACGGCAGCGTGCAGCTCGCCGACCACTACCAGCAGAACACCCCCATCGGCGACGGCCCCGTGCTGCTG
CCCGACAACCACTACCTGAGCTACCAGTCCGCCCTGAGCAAAGACCCCAACGAGAAGCGCGATCACATGG
TCCTGCTGGAGTTCGTGACCGCCGCCGGGATCACTCTCGGCATGGACGAGCTGTACAAGTAAGAATTCTG
AAGCTTAGCCTAGAGCTCGCTGATCAGCCTCGACTGTGCCTTCTAGTTGCCAGCCATCTGTTGTTTGCCC
CTCCCCCGTGCCTTCCTTGACCCTGGAAGGTGCCACTCCCACTGTCCTTTCCTAATAAAATGAGGAAATT
GCATCGCATTGTCTGAGTAGGTGTCATTCTATTCTGGGGGGTGGGGTGGGGCAGGACAGCAAGGGGGAGG
ATTGGGAAGAGAATAGCAGGCATGCTGGGGAGGTACCTGACCCAGCTTTCTTGTACAAAGTTGGCATTAT
AAGAAAGCATTGCTTATCAATTTGTTGCAACGAACAGGTCACTATCAGTCAAAATAAAATCATTATTTGC
CATCCAGCTGCAGGGCGGCCGCGATATCCCCTATAGTGAGTCGTATTACATGGTCATAGCTGTTTCCTGG
CAGCTCTGGCCCGTGTCTCAAAATCTCTGATGTTACATTGCACAAGATAAAAATATATCATCATGAACAA
TAAAACTGTCTGCTTACATAAACAGTAATACAAGGGGTGTTATGAGCCATATTCAACGGGAAACGTCGAG
GCCGCGATTAAATTCCAACATGGATGCTGATTTATATGGGTATAAATGGGCTCGCGATAATGTCGGGCAA
TCAGGTGCGACAATCTATCGCTTGTATGGGAAGCCCGATGCGCCAGAGTTGTTTCTGAAACATGGCAAAG
GTAGCGTTGCCAATGATGTTACAGATGAGATGGTCAGACTAAACTGGCTGACGGAATTTATGCCTCTTCC
GACCATCAAGCATTTTATCCGTACTCCTGATGATGCATGGTTACTCACCACTGCGATCCCCGGAAAAACA
GCATTCCAGGTATTAGAAGAATATCCTGATTCAGGTGAAAATATTGTTGATGCGCTGGCAGTGTTCCTGC
GCCGGTTGCATTCGATTCCTGTTTGTAATTGTCCTTTTAACAGCGATCGCGTATTTCGTCTCGCTCAGGC
GCAATCACGAATGAATAACGGTTTGGTTGATGCGAGTGATTTTGATGACGAGCGTAATGGCTGGCCTGTT
GAACAAGTCTGGAAAGAAATGCATAAACTTTTGCCATTCTCACCGGATTCAGTCGTCACTCATGGTGATT
TCTCACTTGATAACCTTATTTTTGACGAGGGGAAATTAATAGGTTGTATTGATGTTGGACGAGTCGGAAT
CGCAGACCGATACCAGGATCTTGCCATCCTATGGAACTGCCTCGGTGAGTTTTCTCCTTCATTACAGAAA
CGGCTTTTTCAAAAATATGGTATTGATAATCCTGATATGAATAAATTGCAGTTTCATTTGATGCTCGATG
AGTTTTTCTAATCAGAATTGGTTAATTGGTTGTAACACTGGCAGAGCATTACGCTGACTTGACGGGACGG
CGCAAGCTCATGACCAAAATCCCTTAACGTGAGTTACGCGTCGTTCCACTGAGCGTCAGACCCCGTAGAA
AAGATCAAAGGATCTTCTTGAGATCCTTTTTTTCTGCGCGTAATCTGCTGCTTGCAAACAAAAAAACCAC
CGCTACCAGCGGTGGTTTGTTTGCCGGATCAAGAGCTACCAACTCTTTTTCCGAAGGTAACTGGCTTCAG
CAGAGCGCAGATACCAAATACTGTTCTTCTAGTGTAGCCGTAGTTAGGCCACCACTTCAAGAACTCTGTA
GCACCGCCTACATACCTCGCTCTGCTAATCCTGTTACCAGTGGCTGCTGCCAGTGGCGATAAGTCGTGTC
TTACCGGGTTGGACTCAAGACGATAGTTACCGGATAAGGCGCAGCGGTCGGGCTGAACGGGGGGTTCGTG
CACACAGCCCAGCTTGGAGCGAACGACCTACACCGAACTGAGATACCTACAGCGTGAGCTATGAGAAAGC
GCCACGCTTCCCGAAGGGAGAAAGGCGGACAGGTATCCGGTAAGCGGCAGGGTCGGAACAGGAGAGCGCA
CGAGGGAGCTTCCAGGGGGAAACGCCTGGTATCTTTATAGTCCTGTCGGGTTTCGCCACCTCTGACTTGA
GCGTCGATTTTTGTGATGCTCGTCAGGGGGGCGGAGCCTATGGAAAAACGCCAGCAACGCGGCCTTTTTA
CGGTTCCTGGCCTTTTGCTGGCCTTTTGCTCACATGTT
